Addgene plasmid #221056: H35S SUMO1
Purpose: Expression of H35S SUMO1 protein under T7 promoter
Depositing lab: Michael Rosen. Depositing organization: University of Texas Southwestern Medical Center. Publication: Surface Charge Can Modulate Phase Separation of Multidomain Proteins. Kim J, Qin S, Zhou HX, Rosen MK. J Am Chem Soc. 2024 Feb 7;146(5):3383-3395. doi: 10.1021/jacs.3c12789. Epub 2024 Jan 23. PubMed 38262618.
Backbone
  Vector backbone: pET
  Backbone size w/o insert (bp): 5500
  Vector type: Bacterial Expression
Growth in bacteria
  Bacterial resistance: Ampicillin, 100 μg/mL
  Growth temperature: 37°C
  Growth strain: DH5alpha
  Copy number: Low Copy
Gene/Insert
  Gene/Insert name: H35S site mutation on SUMO 1
  Species: H. sapiens (human)
  Insert size (bp): 327
  Mutation: H35S
  Entrez Gene: SUMO1 (a.k.a. DAP1, GMP1, OFC10, PIC1, SENP2, SMT3, SMT3C, SMT3H3, UBL1)
  Promoter: T7
  Tag / fusion protein: His (N terminal on insert)
  Cloning method: Gibson Cloning
  Sequencing primers: 5′ TAATACGACTCACTATAGGG
Resource information
  A portion of this plasmid was derived from a plasmid made by: Jonggul
Terms and licenses: Academic/Nonprofit Terms; Industry Terms: Not Available to Industry
How to cite: H35S SUMO1 was a gift from Michael Rosen (Addgene plasmid # 221056 ; http://n2t.net/addgene:221056 ; RRID:Addgene_221056)
