[The description below was written by a language model from this plasmid's Addgene catalogue record and pLannotate feature annotations shown in this document.]
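Description:
H35S SUMO1 is a pET-family bacterial expression plasmid of about 5.7 kb that produces a point mutant of human SUMO1, the small ubiquitin-like modifier, in E. coli. It replicates from a ColE1/pBR322-type origin. The adjacent rop gene keeps copy number low, consistent with the catalogue's low-copy designation, and a bom mobility region is also present. Selection is by ampicillin through the β-lactamase gene and its native promoter. Two tetracycline-resistance fragments flank the expression region. These are remnants of the pBR322 ancestry and would not be expected to provide a functional marker.

The expression cassette lies on the reverse strand. A T7 promoter is followed directly by a lac operator and then by the strong ribosome binding site from T7 gene 10. The open reading frame contains a TEV protease recognition site upstream of the SUMO1 coding sequence, which carries the histidine-35-to-serine substitution. The catalogue lists an N-terminal His tag. The feature table does not annotate it, but the gap between the ribosome binding site and the TEV site could accommodate one, which would allow affinity purification followed by tag removal with TEV protease. A plasmid-borne lacI gene with its own promoter supplies repressor, so transcription stays off until IPTG is added in a host that expresses T7 RNA polymerase. No T7 terminator is annotated, and the short solubility-tag fragment called downstream of SUMO1 is probably an incidental match.

The stated purpose is recombinant production of the H35S SUMO1 protein. The associated publication examines how surface charge modulates phase separation of multidomain proteins, which suggests the mutation was made to alter the charge properties of the SUMO1 surface.
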