Features (pLannotate 1.2.2; 17 found; start..end, strand, type, name):
    989..1010    +  protein_bind   CAP binding site: CAP binding activates transcription in the presence of cAMP. E. coli catabolite activator protein
   1025..1649    +  CDS            TcR (fragment): tetracycline efflux protein; tet; confers resistance to tetracycline
   1891..2271    -  CDS            YPB1_ECOLX: Protein predicted: Swiss-Prot protein existence level 4. From Escherichia coli.
   2288..2479    +  CDS            rop: Rop protein, which maintains plasmids at low copy number; rop
   2581..2720    +  misc_feature   bom: basis of mobility region from pBR322
   2906..3494    -  rep_origin     ori: high-copy-number ColE1/pMB1/pBR322/pUC origin of replication
   3665..4525    -  CDS            AmpR: β-lactamase; bla; confers resistance to ampicillin, carbenicillin, and related antibiotics
   4526..4630    -  promoter       AmpR promoter: bla
   4717..4733    -  CDS            SET1 (fragment): solubility-enhancement tag derived from T7 phage gene 10B
   4734..5024    -  CDS            SUMO1: SUMO1_HUMAN - Also known as SMT3C, SMT3H3, UBL1. Experimental evidence at protein level: Swiss-Prot protein existence level 1. Ubiquitin-like protein that can be covalently attached to proteins as a monomer or a lysine-linked polymer. Covalent attachment via an isopeptide bond to its substrates requires prior activation by the E1 complex SAE1-SAE2 and linkage to the E2 enzyme UBE2I, and can be promoted by E3 ligases such as PIAS1-4, RANBP2 or CBX4. This post- translational modification on lysine residues of proteins plays a crucial role in a number of cellular processes such as nuclear transpo
   5058..5078    -  CDS            TEV site: tobacco etch virus (TEV) protease recognition and cleavage site
   5116..5138    -  RBS            RBS: efficient ribosome binding site from bacteriophage T7 gene 10 (Olins and Rangwala, 1989)
   5153..5177    -  protein_bind   lac operator: The lac repressor binds to the lac operator to inhibit transcription in E. coli. This inhibition can be relieved by adding lactose or isopropyl-β-D-thiogalactopyranoside (IPTG). lac repressor encoded by lacI
   5178..5196    -  promoter       T7 promoter: promoter for bacteriophage T7 RNA polymerase
   5218..5497    +  CDS            TcR (fragment): tetracycline efflux protein; tet; confers resistance to tetracycline
   5505..5582    +  promoter       lacI promoter: lacI
   5583..976     +  CDS            lacI (across the origin): lac repressor; lacI; The lac repressor binds to the lac operator to inhibit transcription in E. coli. This inhibition can be relieved by adding lactose or isopropyl-β-D-thiogalactopyranoside (IPTG).
>Addgene plasmid #221056 | H35S SUMO1 | addgene full sequence | sequence record 459212 | Addgene NGS Result
AAAAGTGGAAGCGGCGATGGCGGAGCTGAATTACATTCCCAACCGCGTGGCACAACAACTGGCGGGCAAA
CAGTCGTTGCTGATTGGCGTTGCCACCTCCAGTCTGGCCCTGCACGCGCCGTCGCAAATTGTCGCGGCGA
TTAAATCTCGCGCCGATCAACTGGGTGCCAGCGTGGTGGTGTCGATGGTAGAACGAAGCGGCGTCGAAGC
CTGTAAAGCGGCGGTGCACAATCTTCTCGCGCAACGCGTCAGTGGGCTGATCATTAACTATCCGCTGGAT
GACCAGGATGCCATTGCTGTGGAAGCTGCCTGCACTAATGTTCCGGCGTTATTTCTTGATGTCTCTGACC
AGACACCCATCAACAGTATTATTTTCTCCCATGAAGACGGTACGCGACTGGGCGTGGAGCATCTGGTCGC
ATTGGGTCACCAGCAAATCGCGCTGTTAGCGGGCCCATTAAGTTCTGTCTCGGCGCGTCTGCGTCTGGCT
GGCTGGCATAAATATCTCACTCGCAATCAAATTCAGCCGATAGCGGAACGGGAAGGCGACTGGAGTGCCA
TGTCCGGTTTTCAACAAACCATGCAAATGCTGAATGAGGGCATCGTTCCCACTGCGATGCTGGTTGCCAA
CGATCAGATGGCGCTGGGCGCAATGCGCGCCATTACCGAGTCCGGGCTGCGCGTTGGTGCGGATATCTCG
GTAGTGGGATACGACGATACCGAAGACAGCTCATGTTATATCCCGCCGTTAACCACCATCAAACAGGATT
TTCGCCTGCTGGGGCAAACCAGCGTGGACCGCTTGCTGCAACTCTCTCAGGGCCAGGCGGTGAAGGGCAA
TCAGCTGTTGCCCGTCTCACTGGTGAAAAGAAAAACCACCCTGGCGCCCAATACGCAAACCGCCTCTCCC
CGCGCGTTGGCCGATTCATTAATGCAGCTGGCACGACAGGTTTCCCGACTGGAAAGCGGGCAGTGAGCGC
AACGCAATTAATGTAAGTTAGCTCACTCATTAGGCACCGGGATCTCGACCGATGCCCTTGAGAGCCTTCA
ACCCAGTCAGCTCCTTCCGGTGGGCGCGGGGCATGACTATCGTCGCCGCACTTATGACTGTCTTCTTTAT
CATGCAACTCGTAGGACAGGTGCCGGCAGCGCTCTGGGTCATTTTCGGCGAGGACCGCTTTCGCTGGAGC
GCGACGATGATCGGCCTGTCGCTTGCGGTATTCGGAATCTTGCACGCCCTCGCTCAAGCCTTCGTCACTG
GTCCCGCCACCAAACGTTTCGGCGAGAAGCAGGCCATTATCGCCGGCATGGCGGCCGACGCGCTGGGCTA
CGTCTTGCTGGCGTTCGCGACGCGAGGCTGGATGGCCTTCCCCATTATGATTCTTCTCGCTTCCGGCGGC
ATCGGGATGCCCGCGTTGCAGGCCATGCTGTCCAGGCAGGTAGATGACGACCATCAGGGACAGCTTCAAG
GATCGCTCGCGGCTCTTACCAGCCTAACTTCGATCATTGGACCGCTGATCGTCACGGCGATTTATGCCGC
CTCGGCGAGCACATGGAACGGGTTGGCATGGATTGTAGGCGCCGCCCTATACCTTGTCTGCCTCCCCGCG
TTGCGTCGCGGTGCATGGAGCCGGGCCACCTCGACCTGAATGGAAGCCGGCGGCACCTCGCTAACGGATT
CACCACTCCAAGAATTGGAGCCAATCAATTCTTGCGGAGAACTGTGAATGCGCAAACCAACCCTTGGCAG
AACATATCCATCGCGTCCGCCATCTCCAGCAGCCGCACGCGGCGCATCTCGGGCAGCGTTGGGTCCTGGC
CACGGGTGCGCATGATCGTGCTCCTGTCGTTGAGGACCCGGCTAGGCTGGCGGGGTTGCCTTACTGGTTA
GCAGAATGAATCACCGATACGCGAGCGAACGTGAAGCGACTGCTGCTGCAAAACGTCTGCGACCTGAGCA
ACAACATGAATGGTCTTCGGTTTCCGTGTTTCGTAAAGTCTGGAAACGCGGAAGTCAGCGCCCTGCACCA
TTATGTTCCGGATCTGCATCGCAGGATGCTGCTGGCTACCCTGTGGAACACCTACATCTGTATTAACGAA
GCGCTGGCATTGACCCTGAGTGATTTTTCTCTGGTCCCGCCGCATCCATACCGCCAGTTGTTTACCCTCA
CAACGTTCCAGTAACCGGGCATGTTCATCATCAGTAACCCGTATCGTGAGCATCCTCTCTCGTTTCATCG
GTATCATTACCCCCATGAACAGAAATCCCCCTTACACGGAGGCATCAGTGACCAAACAGGAAAAAACCGC
CCTTAACATGGCCCGCTTTATCAGAAGCCAGACATTAACGCTTCTGGAGAAACTCAACGAGCTGGACGCG
GATGAACAGGCAGACATCTGTGAATCGCTTCACGACCACGCTGATGAGCTTTACCGCAGCTGCCTCGCGC
GTTTCGGTGATGACGGTGAAAACCTCTGACACATGCAGCTCCCGGAGACGGTCACAGCTTGTCTGTAAGC
GGATGCCGGGAGCAGACAAGCCCGTCAGGGCGCGTCAGCGGGTGTTGGCGGGTGTCGGGGCGCAGCCATG
ACCCAGTCACGTAGCGATAGCGGAGTGTATACTGGCTTAACTATGCGGCATCAGAGCAGATTGTACTGAG
AGTGCACCATTGCGGTGTGAAATACCGCACAGATGCGTAAGGAGAAAATACCGCATCAGGCGCTCTTCCG
CTTCCTCGCTCACTGACTCGCTGCGCTCGGTCGTTCGGCTGCGGCGAGCGGTATCAGCTCACTCAAAGGC
GGTAATACGGTTATCCACAGAATCAGGGGATAACGCAGGAAAGAACATGTGAGCAAAAGGCCAGCAAAAG
GCCAGGAACCGTAAAAAGGCCGCGTTGCTGGCGTTTTTCCATAGGCTCCGCCCCCCTGACGAGCATCACA
AAAATCGACGCTCAAGTCAGAGGTGGCGAAACCCGACAGGACTATAAAGATACCAGGCGTTTCCCCCTGG
AAGCTCCCTCGTGCGCTCTCCTGTTCCGACCCTGCCGCTTACCGGATACCTGTCCGCCTTTCTCCCTTCG
GGAAGCGTGGCGCTTTCTCATAGCTCACGCTGTAGGTATCTCAGTTCGGTGTAGGTCGTTCGCTCCAAGC
TGGGCTGTGTGCACGAACCCCCCGTTCAGCCCGACCGCTGCGCCTTATCCGGTAACTATCGTCTTGAGTC
CAACCCGGTAAGACACGACTTATCGCCACTGGCAGCAGCCACTGGTAACAGGATTAGCAGAGCGAGGTAT
GTAGGCGGTGCTACAGAGTTCTTGAAGTGGTGGCCTAACTACGGCTACACTAGAAGGACAGTATTTGGTA
TCTGCGCTCTGCTGAAGCCAGTTACCTTCGGAAAAAGAGTTGGTAGCTCTTGATCCGGCAAACAAACCAC
CGCTGGTAGCGGTGGTTTTTTTGTTTGCAAGCAGCAGATTACGCGCAGAAAAAAAGGATCTCAAGAAGAT
CCTTTGATCTTTTCTACGGGGTCTGACGCTCAGTGGAACGAAAACTCACGTTAAGGGATTTTGGTCATGA
GATTATCAAAAAGGATCTTCACCTAGATCCTTTTAAATTAAAAATGAAGTTTTAAATCAATCTAAAGTAT
ATATGAGTAAACTTGGTCTGACAGTTACCAATGCTTAATCAGTGAGGCACCTATCTCAGCGATCTGTCTA
TTTCGTTCATCCATAGTTGCCTGACTCCCCGTCGTGTAGATAACTACGATACGGGAGGGCTTACCATCTG
GCCCCAGTGCTGCAATGATACCGCGAGACCCACGCTCACCGGCTCCAGATTTATCAGCAATAAACCAGCC
AGCCGGAAGGGCCGAGCGCAGAAGTGGTCCTGCAACTTTATCCGCCTCCATCCAGTCTATTAATTGTTGC
CGGGAAGCTAGAGTAAGTAGTTCGCCAGTTAATAGTTTGCGCAACGTTGTTGCCATTGCTGCAGGCATCG
TGGTGTCACGCTCGTCGTTTGGTATGGCTTCATTCAGCTCCGGTTCCCAACGATCAAGGCGAGTTACATG
ATCCCCCATGTTGTGCAAAAAAGCGGTTAGCTCCTTCGGTCCTCCGATCGTTGTCAGAAGTAAGTTGGCC
GCAGTGTTATCACTCATGGTTATGGCAGCACTGCATAATTCTCTTACTGTCATGCCATCCGTAAGATGCT
TTTCTGTGACTGGTGAGTACTCAACCAAGTCATTCTGAGAATAGTGTATGCGGCGACCGAGTTGCTCTTG
CCCGGCGTCAACACGGGATAATACCGCGCCACATAGCAGAACTTTAAAAGTGCTCATCATTGGAAAACGT
TCTTCGGGGCGAAAACTCTCAAGGATCTTACCGCTGTTGAGATCCAGTTCGATGTAACCCACTCGTGCAC
CCAACTGATCTTCAGCATCTTTTACTTTCACCAGCGTTTCTGGGTGAGCAAAAACAGGAAGGCAAAATGC
CGCAAAAAAGGGAATAAGGGCGACACGGAAATGTTGAATACTCATACTCTTCCTTTTTCAATATTATTGA
AGCATTTATCAGGGTTATTGTCTCATGAGCGGATACATATTTGAATGTATTTAGAAAAATAAACAAATAG
GGGTTCCGCGCACATTTCCCCGAAAAGTGCCACCTGACGTCTAAGAAACCATTATTATCATGACATTAAC
CTATAAAAATAGGCGTATCACGAGGCCCTTTCGGGCTTTGTTATCCGCCGGTCTGTTCCTGGTATACTTC
AATCACGTCCTCCTCTTCCATACCCAGCTCTTTAGGAGTATGGTTGTCCGCGATGCGCTGGCCTTCGAAC
AGGAAGCGTAAGCTGTTCATCGGAACACCCTGGCGCTGGCAATACGATTCCTTCAGCTTTTTCAGATGCG
TAGTCATCTTAACTTTGAAAGAAATCTCGCTACTGTCCTGTCCAATCACTTTCAGTTTAATATACTCCCC
TTCTTTTTTATCACCAAGATCCTCCGTTGAGGGTTTGGCTTCCTGATCACTCATAGAACCACCCCATGAG
CCGCCGAATTCATGCATGCCCTGAAAATACAGGTTTTCGTGATGATGGTGGTGATGGTGGTGCATGATAT
GTATATCTCCTTCTTAAAGTTAAACAAAATTATTTCTAGAGGGGAATTGTTATCCGCTCACAATTCCCCT
ATAGTGAGTCGTATTAATTTCGCGGGATCGAGATCTCGATCCTCTACGCCGGACGCATCGTGGCCGGCAT
CACCGGCGCCACAGGTGCGGTTGCTGGCGCCTATATCGCCGACATCACCGATGGGGAAGATCGGGCTCGC
CACTTCGGGCTCATGAGCGCTTGTTTCGGCGTGGGTATGGTGGCAGGCCCCGTGGCCGGGGGACTGTTGG
GCGCCATCTCCTTGCATGCACCATTCCTTGCGGCGGCGGTGCTCAACGGCCTCAACCTACTACTGGGCTG
CTTCCTAATGCAGGAGTCGCATAAGGGAGAGCGTCGAGATCCCGGACACCATCGAATGGCGCAAAACCTT
TCGCGGTATGGCATGATAGCGCCCGGAAGAGAGTCAATTCAGGGTGGTGAATGTGAAACCAGTAACGTTA
TACGATGTCGCAGAGTATGCCGGTGTCTCTTATCAGACCGTTTCCCGCGTGGTGAACCAGGCCAGCCACG
TTTCTGCGAAAACGCGGGA
