>Addgene plasmid #221056 | H35S SUMO1 | depositor partial sequence | sequence record 433076 | Insert
ATGCATGAATTCGGCGGCTCATGGGGTGGTTCTATGAGTGATCAGGAAGCCAAACCCTCAACGGAGGATC
TTGGTGATAAAAAAGAAGGGGAGTATATTAAACTGAAAGTGATTGGACAGGACAGTAGCGAGATTTCTTT
CAAAGTTAAGATGACTACGCATCTGAAAAAGCTGAAGGAATCGTATTGCCAGCGCCAGGGTGTTCCGATG
AACAGCTTACGCTTCCTGTTCGAAGGCCAGCGCATCGCGGACAACCATACTCCTAAAGAGCTGGGTATGG
AAGAGGAGGACGTGATTGAAGTATACCAGGAACAGACCGGCGGATAA
